>Addgene plasmid #78254 | TetO-dCas9-D3A | addgene full sequence | sequence record 182128 | Addgene NGS Result
AATTGCATGAAGAATCTGCTTAGGGTTAGGCGTTTTGCGCTGCTTCGCGATGTACGGGCCAGATATACGC
GTTGACATTGATTATTGACTAGTTATTAATAGTAATCAATTACGGGGTCATTAGTTCATAGCCCATATAT
GGAGTTCCGCGTTACATAACTTACGGTAAATGGCCCGCCTGGCTGACCGCCCAACGACCCCCGCCCATTG
ACGTCAATAATGACGTATGTTCCCATAGTAACGCCAATAGGGACTTTCCATTGACGTCAATGGGTGGAGT
ATTTACGGTAAACTGCCCACTTGGCAGTACATCAAGTGTATCATATGCCAAGTACGCCCCCTATTGACGT
CAATGACGGTAAATGGCCCGCCTGGCATTATGCCCAGTACATGACCTTATGGGACTTTCCTACTTGGCAG
TACATCTACGTATTAGTCATCGCTATTACCATGGTGATGCGGTTTTGGCAGTACATCAATGGGCGTGGAT
AGCGGTTTGACTCACGGGGATTTCCAAGTCTCCACCCCATTGACGTCAATGGGAGTTTGTTTTGGCACCA
AAATCAACGGGACTTTCCAAAATGTCGTAACAACTCCGCCCCATTGACGCAAATGGGCGGTAGGCGTGTA
CGGTGGGAGGTCTATATAAGCAGCGCGTTTTGCCTGTACTGGGTCTCTCTGGTTAGACCAGATCTGAGCC
TGGGAGCTCTCTGGCTAACTAGGGAACCCACTGCTTAAGCCTCAATAAAGCTTGCCTTGAGTGCTTCAAG
TAGTGTGTGCCCGTCTGTTGTGTGACTCTGGTAACTAGAGATCCCTCAGACCCTTTTAGTCAGTGTGGAA
AATCTCTAGCAGTGGCGCCCGAACAGGGACTTGAAAGCGAAAGGGAAACCAGAGGAGCTCTCTCGACGCA
GGACTCGGCTTGCTGAAGCGCGCACGGCAAGAGGCGAGGGGCGGCGACTGGTGAGTACGCCAAAAATTTT
GACTAGCGGAGGCTAGAAGGAGAGAGATGGGTGCGAGAGCGTCAGTATTAAGCGGGGGAGAATTAGATCG
CGATGGGAAAAAATTCGGTTAAGGCCAGGGGGAAAGAAAAAATATAAATTAAAACATATAGTATGGGCAA
GCAGGGAGCTAGAACGATTCGCAGTTAATCCTGGCCTGTTAGAAACATCAGAAGGCTGTAGACAAATACT
GGGACAGCTACAACCATCCCTTCAGACAGGATCAGAAGAACTTAGATCATTATATAATACAGTAGCAACC
CTCTATTGTGTGCATCAAAGGATAGAGATAAAAGACACCAAGGAAGCTTTAGACAAGATAGAGGAAGAGC
AAAACAAAAGTAAGACCACCGCACAGCAAGCGGCCGCTGATCTTCAGACCTGGAGGAGGAGATATGAGGG
ACAATTGGAGAAGTGAATTATATAAATATAAAGTAGTAAAAATTGAACCATTAGGAGTAGCACCCACCAA
GGCAAAGAGAAGAGTGGTGCAGAGAGAAAAAAGAGCAGTGGGAATAGGAGCTTTGTTCCTTGGGTTCTTG
GGAGCAGCAGGAAGCACTATGGGCGCAGCGTCAATGACGCTGACGGTACAGGCCAGACAATTATTGTCTG
GTATAGTGCAGCAGCAGAACAATTTGCTGAGGGCTATTGAGGCGCAACAGCATCTGTTGCAACTCACAGT
CTGGGGCATCAAGCAGCTCCAGGCAAGAATCCTGGCTGTGGAAAGATACCTAAAGGATCAACAGCTCCTG
GGGATTTGGGGTTGCTCTGGAAAACTCATTTGCACCACTGCTGTGCCTTGGAATGCTAGTTGGAGTAATA
AATCTCTGGAACAGATTTGGAATCACACGACCTGGATGGAGTGGGACAGAGAAATTAACAATTACACAAG
CTTAATACACTCCTTAATTGAAGAATCGCAAAACCAGCAAGAAAAGAATGAACAAGAATTATTGGAATTA
GATAAATGGGCAAGTTTGTGGAATTGGTTTAACATAACAAATTGGCTGTGGTATATAAAATTATTCATAA
TGATAGTAGGAGGCTTGGTAGGTTTAAGAATAGTTTTTGCTGTACTTTCTATAGTGAATAGAGTTAGGCA
GGGATATTCACCATTATCGTTTCAGACCCACCTCCCAACCCCGAGGGGACCCGACAGGCCCGAAGGAATA
GAAGAAGAAGGTGGAGAGAGAGACAGAGACAGATCCATTCGATTAGTGAACGGATCGGCACTGCGTGCGC
CAATTCTGCAGACAAATGGCAGTATTCATCCACAATTTTAAAAGAAAAGGGGGGATTGGGGGGTACAGTG
CAGGGGAAAGAATAGTAGACATAATAGCAACAGACATACAAACTAAAGAATTACAAAAACAAATTACAAA
AATTCAAAATTTTCGGGTTTATTACAGGGACAGCAGAGATCCAGTTTGGTTAGATCTCGAGTTTACCACT
CCCTATCAGTGATAGAGAAAAGTGAAAGTCGAGTTTACCACTCCCTATCAGTGATAGAGAAAAGTGAAAG
TCGAGTTTACCACTCCCTATCAGTGATAGAGAAAAGTGAAAGTCGAGTTTACCACTCCCTATCAGTGATA
GAGAAAAGTGAAAGTCGAGTTTACCACTCCCTATCAGTGATAGAGAAAAGTGAAAGTCGAGTTTACCACT
CCCTATCAGTGATAGAGAAAAGTGAAAGTCGAGTTTACCACTCCCTATCAGTGATAGAGAAAAGTGAAAG
TCGAGCTCGGTACCCGGGTCGAGGTAGGCGTGTACGGTGGGAGGCCTATATAAGCAGAGCTCGTTTAGTG
AACCGTCAGATCGCCTGGAGACGCCATCCACGCTGTTTTGACCTCCATAGAAGACACCGGGACCGATCCA
GCCTCCGCGGCCCCGAATTCGCCATACATTCTAGAGGATCCGCCACCATGGACAAGAAGTACTCCATTGG
GCTCGCTATCGGCACAAACAGCGTCGGCTGGGCCGTCATTACGGACGAGTACAAGGTGCCGAGCAAAAAA
TTCAAAGTTCTGGGCAATACCGATCGCCACAGCATAAAGAAGAACCTCATTGGCGCCCTCCTGTTCGACT
CCGGGGAGACGGCCGAAGCCACGCGGCTCAAAAGAACAGCACGGCGCAGATATACCCGCAGAAAGAATCG
GATCTGCTACCTGCAGGAGATCTTTAGTAATGAGATAGCTAAGGTGGATGACTCTTTCTTCCATAGGCTG
GAGGAGTCCTTTTTGGTGGAGGAGGATAAAAAGCACGAGCGCCACCCAATCTTTGGCAATATCGTGGACG
AGGTGGCGTACCATGAAAAGTACCCAACCATATATCATCTGAGGAAGAAGCTTGTAGACAGTACTGATAA
GGCTGACTTGCGGTTGATCTATCTCGCGCTGGCGCATATGATCAAATTTCGGGGACACTTCCTCATCGAG
GGGGACCTGAACCCAGACAACAGCGATGTCGACAAACTCTTTATCCAACTGGTTCAGACTTACAATCAGC
TTTTCGAAGAGAACCCGATCAACGCATCCGGAGTTGACGCCAAAGCAATCCTGAGCGCTAGGCTGTCCAA
ATCCCGGCGGCTCGAAAACCTCATCGCACAGCTCCCTGGGGAGAAGAAGAACGGCCTGTTTGGTAATCTT
ATCGCCCTGTCACTCGGGCTGACCCCCAACTTTAAATCTAACTTCGACCTGGCCGAAGATGCCAAGCTTC
AACTGAGCAAAGACACCTACGATGATGATCTCGACAATCTGCTGGCCCAGATCGGCGACCAGTACGCAGA
CCTTTTTTTGGCGGCAAAGAACCTGTCAGACGCCATTCTGCTGAGTGATATTCTGCGAGTGAACACGGAG
ATCACCAAAGCTCCGCTGAGCGCTAGTATGATCAAGCGCTATGATGAGCACCACCAAGACTTGACTTTGC
TGAAGGCCCTTGTCAGACAGCAACTGCCTGAGAAGTACAAGGAAATTTTCTTCGATCAGTCTAAAAATGG
CTACGCCGGATACATTGACGGCGGAGCAAGCCAGGAGGAATTTTACAAATTTATTAAGCCCATCTTGGAA
AAAATGGACGGCACCGAGGAGCTGCTGGTAAAGCTTAACAGAGAAGATCTGTTGCGCAAACAGCGCACTT
TCGACAATGGAAGCATCCCCCACCAGATTCACCTGGGCGAACTGCACGCTATCCTCAGGCGGCAAGAGGA
TTTCTACCCCTTTTTGAAAGATAACAGGGAAAAGATTGAGAAAATCCTCACATTTCGGATACCCTACTAT
GTAGGCCCCCTCGCCCGGGGAAATTCCAGATTCGCGTGGATGACTCGCAAATCAGAAGAGACCATCACTC
CCTGGAACTTCGAGGAAGTCGTGGATAAGGGGGCCTCTGCCCAGTCCTTCATCGAAAGGATGACTAACTT
TGATAAAAATCTGCCTAACGAAAAGGTGCTTCCTAAACACTCTCTGCTGTACGAGTACTTCACAGTTTAT
AACGAGCTCACCAAGGTCAAATACGTCACAGAAGGGATGAGAAAGCCAGCATTCCTGTCTGGAGAGCAGA
AGAAAGCTATCGTGGACCTCCTCTTCAAGACGAACCGGAAAGTTACCGTGAAACAGCTCAAAGAAGACTA
TTTCAAAAAGATTGAATGTTTCGACTCTGTTGAAATCAGCGGAGTGGAGGATCGCTTCAACGCATCCCTG
GGAACGTATCACGATCTCCTGAAAATCATTAAAGACAAGGACTTCCTGGACAATGAGGAGAACGAGGACA
TTCTTGAGGACATTGTCCTCACCCTTACGTTGTTTGAAGATAGGGAGATGATTGAAGAACGCTTGAAAAC
TTACGCTCATCTCTTCGACGACAAAGTCATGAAACAGCTCAAGAGGCGCCGATATACAGGATGGGGGCGG
CTGTCAAGAAAACTGATCAATGGGATCCGAGACAAGCAGAGTGGAAAGACAATCCTGGATTTTCTTAAGT
CCGATGGATTTGCCAACAGGAACTTCATGCAGTTGATCCATGATGACTCTCTCACCTTTAAGGAGGACAT
CCAGAAAGCACAAGTTTCTGGCCAGGGGGACAGTCTTCACGAGCACATCGCTAATCTTGCAGGTAGCCCA
GCTATCAAAAAGGGAATACTGCAGACCGTTAAGGTCGTGGATGAACTCGTCAAAGTAATGGGAAGGCATA
AGCCCGAGAATATCGTTATCGAGATGGCCCGAGAGAACCAAACTACCCAGAAGGGACAGAAGAACAGTAG
GGAAAGGATGAAGAGGATTGAAGAGGGTATAAAAGAACTGGGGTCCCAAATCCTTAAGGAACACCCAGTT
GAAAACACCCAGCTTCAGAATGAGAAGCTCTACCTGTACTACCTGCAGAACGGCAGGGACATGTACGTGG
ATCAGGAACTGGACATCAATCGGCTCTCCGACTACGACGTGGATGCTATCGTGCCCCAGTCTTTTCTCAA
AGATGATTCTATTGATAATAAAGTGTTGACAAGATCCGATAAAAATAGAGGGAAGAGCGATAACGTCCCC
TCAGAAGAAGTTGTCAAGAAAATGAAAAATTATTGGCGGCAGCTGCTGAACGCCAAACTGATCACACAAC
GGAAGTTCGATAATCTGACTAAGGCTGAACGAGGTGGCCTGTCTGAGTTGGATAAAGCCGGCTTCATCAA
AAGGCAGCTTGTTGAGACACGCCAGATCACCAAGCACGTGGCCCAAATTCTCGATTCACGCATGAACACC
AAGTACGATGAAAATGACAAACTGATTCGAGAGGTGAAAGTTATTACTCTGAAGTCTAAGCTGGTCTCAG
ATTTCAGAAAGGACTTTCAGTTTTATAAGGTGAGAGAGATCAACAATTACCACCATGCGCATGATGCCTA
CCTGAATGCAGTGGTAGGCACTGCACTTATCAAAAAATATCCCAAGCTTGAATCTGAATTTGTTTACGGA
GACTATAAAGTGTACGATGTTAGGAAAATGATCGCAAAGTCTGAGCAGGAAATAGGCAAGGCCACCGCTA
AGTACTTCTTTTACAGCAATATTATGAATTTTTTCAAGACCGAGATTACACTGGCCAATGGAGAGATTCG
GAAGCGACCACTTATCGAAACAAACGGAGAAACAGGAGAAATCGTGTGGGACAAGGGTAGGGATTTCGCG
ACAGTCCGGAAGGTCCTGTCCATGCCGCAGGTGAACATCGTTAAAAAGACCGAAGTACAGACCGGAGGCT
TCTCCAAGGAAAGTATCCTCCCGAAAAGGAACAGCGACAAGCTGATCGCACGCAAAAAAGATTGGGACCC
CAAGAAATACGGCGGATTCGATTCTCCTACAGTCGCTTACAGTGTACTGGTTGTGGCCAAAGTGGAGAAA
GGGAAGTCTAAAAAACTCAAAAGCGTCAAGGAACTGCTGGGCATCGCAATCATGGAGCGATCAAGCTTCG
AAAAAAACCCCATCGACTTTCTCGAGGCGAAAGGATATAAAGAGGTCAAAAAAGACCTCATCATTAAGCT
TCCCAAGTACTCTCTCTTTGAGCTTGAAAACGGCCGGAAACGAATGCTCGCTAGTGCGGGCGAGCTGCAG
AAAGGTAACGAGCTGGCACTGCCCTCTAAATACGTTAATTTCTTGTATCTGGCCAGCCACTATGAAAAGC
TCAAAGGGTCTCCCGAAGATAATGAGCAGAAGCAGCTGTTCGTGGAACAACACAAACACTACCTTGATGA
GATCATCGAGCAAATAAGCGAATTCTCCAAAAGAGTGATCCTCGCCGACGCTAACCTCGATAAGGTGCTT
TCTGCTTACAATAAGCACAGGGATAAGCCCATCAGGGAGCAGGCAGAAAACATTATCCACTTGTTTACTC
TGACCAACTTGGGCGCGCCTGCAGCCTTCAAGTACTTCGACACCACCATAGACAGAAAGCGGTACACCTC
TACGAAGGAGGTCCTGGACGCCACACTGATTCATCAGTCAATTACGGGGCTCTATGAAACAAGAATCGAC
CTCTCTCAGCTCGGTGGAGACAGCAGGGCTGACCCCAAGAAGAAGAGGAAGGTGGGAGCTAGCGACTACA
AAGACGATGACGACAAGGGAAGCCGAGAGGACTGGCCCTCCCGGCTCCAGATGTTCTTCGCTAATAACCA
CGACCAGGAATTTGACCCTCCAAAGGTTTACCCACCTGTCCCAGCTGAGAAGAGGAAGCCCATCCGGGTG
CTGTCTCTCTTTGATGGAATCGCTACAGGGCTCCTGGTGCTGAAGGACTTGGGCATTCAGGTGGACCGCT
ACATTGCCTCGGAGGTGTGTGAGGACTCCATCACGGTGGGCATGGTGCGGCACCAGGGGAAGATCATGTA
CGTCGGGGACGTCCGCAGCGTCACACAGAAGCATATCCAGGAGTGGGGCCCATTCGATCTGGTGATTGGG
GGCAGTCCCTGCAATGACCTCTCCATCGTCAACCCTGCTCGCAAGGGCCTCTACGAGGGCACTGGCCGGC
TCTTCTTTGAGTTCTACCGCCTCCTGCATGATGCGCGGCCCAAGGAGGGAGATGATCGCCCCTTCTTCTG
GCTCTTTGAGAATGTGGTGGCCATGGGCGTTAGTGACAAGAGGGACATCTCGCGATTTCTCGAGTCCAAC
CCTGTGATGATTGATGCCAAAGAAGTGTCAGCTGCACACAGGGCCCGCTACTTCTGGGGTAACCTTCCCG
GTATGAACAGGCCGTTGGCATCCACTGTGAATGATAAGCTGGAGCTGCAGGAGTGTCTGGAGCATGGCAG
GATAGCCAAGTTCAGCAAAGTGAGGACCATTACTACGAGGTCAAACTCCATAAAGCAGGGCAAAGACCAG
CATTTTCCTGTCTTCATGAATGAGAAAGAGGACATCTTATGGTGCACTGAAATGGAAAGGGTATTTGGTT
TCCCAGTCCACTATACTGACGTCTCCAACATGAGCCGCTTGGCGAGGCAGAGACTGCTGGGCCGGTCATG
GAGCGTGCCAGTCATCCGCCACCTCTTCGCTCCGCTGAAGGAGTATTTTGCGTGTGTGTAAACCGGTACT
CGACCCCCCCCCCTAACGTTACTGGCCGAAGCCGCTTGGAATAAGGCCGGTGTGCGCTTGTCTATATGTT
ATTTTCCACCATATTGCCGTCTTTTGGCAATGTGAGGGCCCGGAAACCTGGCCCTGTCTTCTTGACGAGC
ATTCCTAGGGGTCTTTCCCCTCTCGCCAAAGGAATGCAAGGTCTGTTGAATGTCGTGAAGGAAGCAGTTC
CTCTGGAAGCTTCTTGAAGACAAACAACGTCTGTAGCGACCCTTTGCAGGCAGCGGAACCCCCCACCTGG
CGACAGGTGCCCCTGCGGCCAAAAGCCACGTGTATAAGATACACCTGCAAAGGCGGCACAACCCCAGTGC
CACGTTGTGAGTTGGATAGTTGTGGAAAGAGTCAAATGGCTCTCCTCAAGCGTATTCAACAAGGGGCTGA
AGGATGCCCAGAAGGTACCCCATTGTATGGGATCTGATCTGGGGCCTCGGTGCACATGCTTTACATGTGT
TTAGTCGAGGTTAAAAAAACGTCTAGGCCCCCCGAACCACGGGGACGTGGTTTTCCTTTGAAAAACACGA
TAATACCATGGTGAGCAAGGGCGAGGAGGATAACATGGCCATCATCAAGGAGTTCATGCGCTTCAAGGTG
CACATGGAGGGCTCCGTGAACGGCCACGAGTTCGAGATCGAGGGCGAGGGCGAGGGCCGCCCCTACGAGG
GCACCCAGACCGCCAAGCTGAAGGTGACCAAGGGTGGCCCCCTGCCCTTCGCCTGGGACATCCTGTCCCC
TCAGTTCATGTACGGCTCCAAGGCCTACGTGAAGCACCCCGCCGACATCCCCGACTACTTGAAGCTGTCC
TTCCCCGAGGGCTTCAAGTGGGAGCGCGTGATGAACTTCGAGGACGGCGGCGTGGTGACCGTGACCCAGG
ACTCCTCCCTGCAGGACGGCGAGTTCATCTACAAGGTGAAGCTGCGCGGCACCAACTTCCCCTCCGACGG
CCCCGTAATGCAGAAGAAGACCATGGGCTGGGAGGCCTCCTCCGAGCGGATGTACCCCGAGGACGGCGCC
CTGAAGGGCGAGATCAAGCAGAGGCTGAAGCTGAAGGACGGCGGCCACTACGACGCTGAGGTCAAGACCA
CCTACAAGGCCAAGAAGCCCGTGCAGCTGCCCGGCGCCTACAACGTCAACATCAAGTTGGACATCACCTC
CCACAACGAGGACTACACCATCGTGGAACAGTACGAACGCGCCGAGGGCCGCCACTCCACCGGCGGCATG
GACGAGCTGTACAAGTAGACGCGCCCGAATTCGATATCAAGCTTATCGATAATCAACCTCTGGATTACAA
AATTTGTGAAAGATTGACTGGTATTCTTAACTATGTTGCTCCTTTTACGCTATGTGGATACGCTGCTTTA
ATGCCTTTGTATCATGCTATTGCTTCCCGTATGGCTTTCATTTTCTCCTCCTTGTATAAATCCTGGTTGC
TGTCTCTTTATGAGGAGTTGTGGCCCGTTGTCAGGCAACGTGGCGTGGTGTGCACTGTGTTTGCTGACGC
AACCCCCACTGGTTGGGGCATTGCCACCACCTGTCAGCTCCTTTCCGGGACTTTCGCTTTCCCCCTCCCT
ATTGCCACGGCGGAACTCATCGCCGCCTGCCTTGCCCGCTGCTGGACAGGGGCTCGGCTGTTGGGCACTG
ACAATTCCGTGGTGTTGTCGGGGAAATCATCGTCCTTTCCTTGGCTGCTCGCCTGTGTTGCCACCTGGAT
TCTGCGCGGGACGTCCTTCTGCTACGTCCCTTCGGCCCTCAATCCAGCGGACCTTCCTTCCCGCGGCCTG
CTGCCGGCTCTGCGGCCTCTTCCGCGTCTTCGCCTTCGCCCTCAGACGAGTCGGATCTCCCTTTGGGCCG
CCTCCCCGCATCGATACCGTCGACCTCGAGACCTAGAAAAACATGGAGCAATCACAAGTAGCAATACAGC
AGCTACCAATGCTGATTGTGCCTGGCTAGAAGCACAAGAGGAGGAGGAGGTGGGTTTTCCAGTCACACCT
CAGGTACCTTTAAGACCAATGACTTACAAGGCAGCTGTAGATCTTAGCCACTTTTTAAAAGAAAAGGGGG
GACTGGAAGGGCTAATTCACTCCCAACGAAGACAAGATATCCTTGATCTGTGGATCTACCACACACAAGG
CTACTTCCCTGATTGGCAGAACTACACACCAGGGCCAGGGATCAGATATCCACTGACCTTTGGATGGTGC
TACAAGCTAGTACCAGTTGAGCAAGAGAAGGTAGAAGAAGCCAATGAAGGAGAGAACACCCGCTTGTTAC
ACCCTGTGAGCCTGCATGGGATGGATGACCCGGAGAGAGAAGTATTAGAGTGGAGGTTTGACAGCCGCCT
AGCATTTCATCACATGGCCCGAGAGCTGCATCCGGACTGTACTGGGTCTCTCTGGTTAGACCAGATCTGA
GCCTGGGAGCTCTCTGGCTAACTAGGGAACCCACTGCTTAAGCCTCAATAAAGCTTGCCTTGAGTGCTTC
AAGTAGTGTGTGCCCGTCTGTTGTGTGACTCTGGTAACTAGAGATCCCTCAGACCCTTTTAGTCAGTGTG
GAAAATCTCTAGCAGGGCCCGTTTAAACCCGCTGATCAGCCTCGACTGTGCCTTCTAGTTGCCAGCCATC
TGTTGTTTGCCCCTCCCCCGTGCCTTCCTTGACCCTGGAAGGTGCCACTCCCACTGTCCTTTCCTAATAA
AATGAGGAAATTGCATCGCATTGTCTGAGTAGGTGTCATTCTATTCTGGGGGGTGGGGTGGGGCAGGACA
GCAAGGGGGAGGATTGGGAAGACAATAGCAGGCATGCTGGGGATGCGGTGGGCTCTATGGCTTCTGAGGC
GGAAAGAACCAGCTGGGGCTCTAGGGGGTATCCCC
[124 nt withheld, positions 10956-11079]
C
[91 nt withheld, positions 11081-11171]
A
[49 nt withheld, positions 11173-11221]
CCTTTGACGTTGGAGTCCACGTTCTTT
[37 nt withheld, positions 11249-11285]
ACCCTATCTCGGTCTATTCTTTTGATTTATAAGGGATTTTGCCGATTTCGGCCTATTGGTTAAAAAATGA
GCTGATTTAACAAAAATTTAACGCGAATTAATTCTGTGGAATGTGTGTCAGTTAGGGTGTGGAAAGTCCC
CAGGCTCCCCAGCAGGCAGAAGTATGCAAAGCATGCATCTCAATTAGTCAGCAACCAGGTGTGGAAAGTC
CCCAGGCTCCCCAGCAGGCAGAAGTATGCAAAGCATGCATCTCAATTAGTCAGCAACCATAGTCCCGCCC
CTAACTCCGCCCATCCCGCCCCTAACTCCGCCCAGTTCCGCCCATTCTCCGCCCCATGGCTGACTAATTT
TTTTTATTTATGCAGAGGCCGAGGCCGCCTCTGCCTCTGAGCTATTCCAGAAGTAGTGAGGAGGCTTTTT
TGGAGGCCTAGGCTTTTGCAAAAAGCTCCCGGGAGCTTGTATATCCATTTTCGGATCTGATCAGCACGTG
TTGACAATTAATCATCGGCATAGTATATCGGCATAGTATAATACGACAAGGTGAGGAACTAAACCATGGC
CAAGTTGACCAGTGCCGTTCCGGTGCTCACCGCGCGCGACGTCGCCGGAGCGGTCGAGTTCTGGACCGAC
CGGCTCGGGTTCTCCCGGGACTTCGTGGAGGACGACTTCGCCGGTGTGGTCCGGGACGACGTGACCCTGT
TCATCAGCGCGGTCCAGGACCAGGTGGTGCCGGACAACACCCTGGCCTGGGTGTGGGTGCGCGGCCTGGA
CGAGCTGTACGCCGAGTGGTCGGAGGTCGTGTCCACGAACTTCCGGGACGCCTCCGGGCCGGCCATGACC
GAGATCGGCGAGCAGCCGTGGGGGCGGGAGTTCGCCCTGCGCGACCCGGCCGGCAACTGCGTGCACTTCG
TGGCCGAGGAGCAGGACTGACACGTGCTACGAGATTTCGATTCCACCGCCGCCTTCTATGAAAGGTTGGG
CTTCGGAATCGTTTTCCGGGACGCCGGCTGGATGATCCTCCAGCGCGGGGATCTCATGCTGGAGTTCTTC
GCCCACCCCAACTTGTTTATTGCAGCTTATAATGGTTACAAATAAAGCAATAGCATCACAAATTTCACAA
ATAAAGCATTTTTTTCACTGCATTCTAGTTGTGGTTTGTCCAAACTCATCAATGTATCTTATCATGTCTG
TATACCGTCGACCTCTAGCTAGAGCTTGGCGTAATCATGGTCATAGCTGTTTCCTGTGTGAAATTGTTAT
CCGCTCACAATTCCACACAACATACGAGCCGGAAGCATAAAGTGTAAAGCCTGGGGTGCCTAATGAGTGA
GCTAACTCACATTAATTGCGTTGCGCTCACTGCCCGCTTTCCAGTCGGGAAACCTGTCGTGCCAGCTGCA
TTAATGAATCGGCCAACGCGCGGGGAGAGGCGGTTTGCGTATTGGGCGCTCTTCCGCTTCCTCGCTCACT
GACTCGCTGCGCTCGGTCGTTCGGCTGCGGCGAGCGGTATCAGCTCACTCAAAGGCGGTAATACGGTTAT
CCACAGAATCAGGGGATAACGCAGGAAAGAACATGTGAGCAAAAGGCCAGCAAAAGGCCAGGAACCGTAA
AAAGGCCGCGTTGCTGGCGTTTTTCCATAGGCTCCGCCCCCCTGACGAGCATCACAAAAATCGACGCTCA
AGTCAGAGGTGGCGAAACCCGACAGGACTATAAAGATACCAGGCGTTTCCCCCTGGAAGCTCCCTCGTGC
GCTCTCCTGTTCCGACCCTGCCGCTTACCGGATACCTGTCCGCCTTTCTCCCTTCGGGAAGCGTGGCGCT
TTCTCATAGCTCACGCTGTAGGTATCTCAGTTCGGTGTAGGTCGTTCGCTCCAAGCTGGGCTGTGTGCAC
GAACCCCCCGTTCAGCCCGACCGCTGCGCCTTATCCGGTAACTATCGTCTTGAGTCCAACCCGGTAAGAC
ACGACTTATCGCCACTGGCAGCAGCCACTGGTAACAGGATTAGCAGAGCGAGGTATGTAGGCGGTGCTAC
AGAGTTCTTGAAGTGGTGGCCTAACTACGGCTACACTAGAAGAACAGTATTTGGTATCTGCGCTCTGCTG
AAGCCAGTTACCTTCGGAAAAAGAGTTGGTAGCTCTTGATCCGGCAAACAAACCACCGCTGGTAGCGGTG
GTTTTTTTGTTTGCAAGCAGCAGATTACGCGCAGAAAAAAAGGATCTCAAGAAGATCCTTTGATCTTTTC
TACGGGGTCTGACGCTCAGTGGAACGAAAACTCACGTTAAGGGATTTTGGTCATGAGATTATCAAAAAGG
ATCTTCACCTAGATCCTTTTAAATTAAAAATGAAGTTTTAAATCAATCTAAAGTATATATGAGTAAACTT
GGTCTGACAGTTACCAATGCTTAATCAGTGAGGCACCTATCTCAGCGATCTGTCTATTTCGTTCATCCAT
AGTTGCCTGACTCCCCGTCGTGTAGATAACTACGATACGGGAGGGCTTACCATCTGGCCCCAGTGCTGCA
ATGATACCGCGAGACCCACGCTCACCGGCTCCAGATTTATCAGCAATAAACCAGCCAGCCGGAAGGGCCG
AGCGCAGAAGTGGTCCTGCAACTTTATCCGCCTCCATCCAGTCTATTAATTGTTGCCGGGAAGCTAGAGT
AAGTAGTTCGCCAGTTAATAGTTTGCGCAACGTTGTTGCCATTGCTACAGGCATCGTGGTGTCACGCTCG
TCGTTTGGTATGGCTTCATTCAGCTCCGGTTCCCAACGATCAAGGCGAGTTACATGATCCCCCATGTTGT
GCAAAAAAGCGGTTAGCTCCTTCGGTCCTCCGATCGTTGTCAGAAGTAAGTTGGCCGCAGTGTTATCACT
CATGGTTATGGCAGCACTGCATAATTCTCTTACTGTCATGCCATCCGTAAGATGCTTTTCTGTGACTGGT
GAGTACTCAACCAAGTCATTCTGAGAATAGTGTATGCGGCGACCGAGTTGCTCTTGCCCGGCGTCAATAC
GGGATAATACCGCGCCACATAGCAGAACTTTAAAAGTGCTCATCATTGGAAAACGTTCTTCGGGGCGAAA
ACTCTCAAGGATCTTACCGCTGTTGAGATCCAGTTCGATGTAACCCACTCGTGCACCCAACTGATCTTCA
GCATCTTTTACTTTCACCAGCGTTTCTGGGTGAGCAAAAACAGGAAGGCAAAATGCCGCAAAAAAGGGAA
TAAGGGCGACACGGAAATGTTGAATACTCATACTCTTCCTTTTTCAATATTATTGAAGCATTTATCAGGG
TTATTGTCTCATGAGCGGATACATATTTGAATGTATTTAGAAAAATAAACAAATAGGGGTTCCGCGCACA
TTTCCCCGAAAAGTGCCACCTGACGTCGACGGATCGGGAGATCTCCCGATCCCCTATGGTGCACTCTCAG
TACAATCTGCTCTGATGCCGCATAGTTAAGCCAGTATCTGCTCCCTGCTTGTGTGTTGGAGGTCGCTGAG
TAGTGCGCGAGCAAAATTTAAGCTACAACAAGGCAAGGCTTGACCGAC
Features (pLannotate 1.2.2; 35 found; start..end, strand, type, name):
     74..453     +  enhancer       CMV enhancer: human cytomegalovirus immediate early enhancer
    454..653     +  promoter       CMV promoter: human cytomegalovirus (CMV) immediate early promoter
    671..851     +  LTR            5' LTR (truncated): truncated 5' long terminal repeat (LTR) from HIV-1
    898..1023    +  misc_feature   HIV-1 Ψ: packaging signal of human immunodeficiency virus type 1
   1007..1370    +  CDS            HIV-1 gag (fragment): gag protein from human immunodeficiency virus 1; gag
   1516..1749    +  misc_feature   RRE: The Rev response element (RRE) of HIV-1 allows for Rev-dependent mRNA export from the nucleus to the cytoplasm.
   2126..2226    +  CDS            Rev (fragment): human immunodeficiency virus 1 (HIV-1) Rev protein; rev; enhances nuclear export of unspliced and incompletely spliced viral mRNAs
   2276..2393    +  misc_feature   cPPT/CTS: central polypurine tract and central termination sequence of HIV-1
   2450..2720    +  protein_bind   tetracycline response element: contains seven copies of the tetracycline operator tetO tetracycline repressor TetR
   2731..2748    +  misc_feature   MCS (fragment): pUC18/19 multiple cloning site
   2753..2791    +  promoter       minimal CMV promoter: human cytomegalovirus (CMV) immediate early promoter
   2918..7021    +  CDS            Cas9: Cas9 (Csn1) endonuclease from the Streptococcus pyogenes Type II CRISPR/Cas system generates RNA-guided double strand breaks in DNA
   7106..8038    +  CDS            DNMT3A catalytic domain: catalytic domain of DNA methyltransferase 3A
   8054..8615    +  misc_feature   IRES: internal ribosome entry site (IRES) of the encephalomyocarditis virus (EMCV)
   8618..9328    +  CDS            mCherry: monomeric derivative of DsRed fluorescent protein (Shaner et al., 2004) mammalian codon-optimized
   9337..9361    +  misc_feature   MCS (fragment): pBluescript multiple cloning site
   9361..9949    +  misc_feature   WPRE: woodchuck hepatitis virus posttranscriptional regulatory element
   9886..10467   +  CDS            nef (fragment): NEF_HV1H2 - Experimental evidence at protein level: Swiss-Prot protein existence level 1. Extracellular Nef protein targets CD4(+) T-lymphocytes for apoptosis by interacting with CXCR4 surface receptors. From Human immunodeficiency virus type 1 group M subtype B (isolate HXB2) (HIV-1).
  10474..10654   +  LTR            5' LTR (truncated): truncated 5' long terminal repeat (LTR) from HIV-1
  10686..10910   +  polyA_signal   bGH poly(A) signal: bovine growth hormone polyadenylation signal
  10914..10935   +  promoter       SV40 promoter (fragment): SV40 enhancer and early promoter
  10956..11384   +  rep_origin     f1 ori (sequence partly withheld): f1 bacteriophage origin of replication; arrow indicates direction of (+) strand synthesis
  11398..11727   +  promoter       SV40 promoter: SV40 enhancer and early promoter
  11775..11822   +  promoter       EM7 promoter: synthetic bacterial promoter&nbsp
  11841..12215   +  CDS            BleoR: antibiotic-binding protein; Sh ble from Streptoalloteichus hindustanus; confers resistance to bleomycin, phleomycin, and Zeocin™
  12225..12350   +  CDS            ble (fragment): BLE_KLEPN - Experimental evidence at protein level: Swiss-Prot protein existence level 1. Binding protein with a strong affinity to the bleomycin family of antibiotics. Binds to CL990; an antimitotic-antibiotic compound. From Klebsiella pneumoniae.
  12345..12466   +  polyA_signal   SV40 poly(A) signal: SV40 polyadenylation signal
  12537..12559   -  protein_bind   lac operator (fragment): The lac repressor binds to the lac operator to inhibit transcription in E. coli. This inhibition can be relieved by adding lactose or isopropyl-β-D-thiogalactopyranoside (IPTG). lac repressor encoded by lacI
  12563..12593   -  promoter       lac promoter: promoter for the E. coli lac operon
  12608..12629   -  protein_bind   CAP binding site: CAP binding activates transcription in the presence of cAMP. E. coli catabolite activator protein
  12642..12734   -  CDS            lacI (fragment): lac repressor; lacI; The lac repressor binds to the lac operator to inhibit transcription in E. coli. This inhibition can be relieved by adding lactose or isopropyl-β-D-thiogalactopyranoside (IPTG).
  12917..13505   -  rep_origin     ori: high-copy-number ColE1/pMB1/pBR322/pUC origin of replication
  13676..14536   -  CDS            AmpR: β-lactamase; bla; confers resistance to ampicillin, carbenicillin, and related antibiotics
  14537..14641   -  promoter       AmpR promoter: bla
  14700..14752   -  misc_feature   bom (fragment): basis of mobility region from pBR322
