[The description below was written by a language model from this plasmid's Addgene catalogue record and pLannotate feature annotations shown in this document.]
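Description:
TetO-dCas9-D3A is a roughly 14.8 kb doxycycline-inducible mammalian expression plasmid for CRISPR-guided DNA methylation. It was built on an HIV-1-based lentiviral backbone from which the original OSKM reprogramming cassette was removed and replaced with a new multiple cloning site. It is maintained in E. coli through a high-copy ColE1/pUC-type origin with ampicillin resistance, and also carries an f1 origin. A separate SV40/EM7-driven BleoR cassette lies outside the LTR-flanked region, so it would not be packaged into virus. The catalogue lists the vector type as mammalian expression and CRISPR. The feature table nonetheless shows a full lentiviral transfer architecture: a CMV enhancer/promoter driving a truncated 5' LTR, the Ψ packaging signal, RRE, cPPT/CTS, WPRE and a 3' LTR followed by a bGH polyadenylation signal.

The payload is transcribed from a tetracycline response element with seven tetO repeats joined to a minimal CMV promoter, so expression depends on a tetracycline-controlled transactivator, which this plasmid does not encode. The transcript encodes catalytically dead Streptococcus pyogenes Cas9 fused at its C terminus to the human DNMT3A catalytic domain (residues 598–912), with a Flag epitope recorded at the N-terminal side of the DNMT3A insert. An EMCV IRES then allows co-translation of mCherry, marking expressing cells. The depositor notes an additional T1167A change in dCas9 that is not expected to matter functionally. No guide RNA cassette is annotated, so guides must be provided separately. With guides, the fusion is directed to chosen loci to deposit site-specific CpG methylation, allowing inducible epigenome editing.
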