Addgene plasmid #78254: TetO-dCas9-D3A
Purpose: Expresses dead Cas9 (dCas9) fused to DNMT3A catalytic domain (CD) linked to IRES-mCherry under the control of TetOp and a minimal CMV promoter
Depositing lab: Grant Challen. Depositing organization: Washington University in Saint Louis. Publication: Reprogrammable CRISPR/Cas9-based system for inducing site-specific DNA methylation. McDonald JI, Celik H, Rois LE, Fishberger G, Fowler T, Rees R, Kramer A, Martens A, Edwards JR, Challen GA. Biol Open. 2016 May 11. pii: bio.019067. doi: 10.1242/bio.019067. PubMed 27170255.
Backbone
  Vector backbone: Addgene # 20321
  Total vector size (bp): 14829
  Modifications to backbone: We took out OSKM and put in new MCS site: EcoRI-XbaI-NheI-AgeI-PspXI-AscI-EcoRI
  Vector type: Mammalian Expression, CRISPR
Growth in bacteria
  Bacterial resistance: Ampicillin, 100 μg/mL
  Growth temperature: 37°C
  Growth strain: DH5alpha
  Copy number: High Copy
Gene/Insert
  Gene/Insert name: DNMT3A CD aa 598-912
  Species: H. sapiens (human)
  Insert size (bp): 948
  GenBank ID: AF480163
  Entrez Gene: DNMT3A (a.k.a. DNMT3A2, HESJAS, M.HsaIIIA, TBRS)
  Promoter: CMV
  Tag / fusion protein: Flag epitope tag (N terminal on insert)
  Cloning method: Restriction Enzyme; 5′ cloning site NheI (not destroyed); 3′ cloning site AgeI (not destroyed)
  Sequencing primers: 5′ ctgcagccttcaagtacttcgacacc; 3′ ATGCTCGTCAAGAAGACAGGGCCAGGTTTC
Terms and licenses: Academic/Nonprofit Terms; Industry Terms: Not Available to Industry
Depositor comments: The dCas9 insert in this plasmid also contains a T1167A mutation, which is unlikely to affect the function of the plasmid, as it is already a catalytically dead Cas9 mutant.
How to cite: TetO-dCas9-D3A was a gift from Grant Challen (Addgene plasmid # 78254 ; http://n2t.net/addgene:78254 ; RRID:Addgene_78254)
