>Addgene plasmid #78254 | TetO-dCas9-D3A | addgene partial sequence | sequence record 152758 | LNCX 5'-AGCTCGTTTAGTGAACCGTCAGATC-3'
TGTTTTGACCTCCATAGAAGACACCGGGACCGATCCAGCCTCCGCGGCCCCGAATTCGCCATACATTCTA
GAGGATCCGCCACCATGGACAAGAAGTACTCCATTGGGCTCGCTATCGGCACAAACAGCGTCGGCTGGGC
CGTCATTACGGACGAGTACAAGGTGCCGAGCAAAAAATTCAAAGTTCTGGGCAATACCGATCGCCACAGC
ATAAAGAAGAACCTCATTGGCGCCCTCCTGTTCGACTCCGGGGAGACGGCCGAAGCCACGCGGCTCAAAA
GAACAGCACGGCGCAGATATACCCGCAGAAAGAATCGGATCTGCTACCTGCAGGAGATCTTTAGTAATGA
GATAGCTAAGGTGGATGACTCTTTCTTCCATAGGCTGGAGGAGTCCTTTTTGGTGGAGGAGGATAAAAAG
CACGAGCGCCACCCAATCTTTGGCAATATCGTGGACGAGGTGGCGTACCATGAAAAGTACCCAACCATAT
ATCATCTGAGGAAGAAGCTTGTAGACAGTACTGATAAGGCTGACTTGCGGTTGATCTATCTCGCGCTGGC
GCATATGATCAAATTTCGGGGACACTTCCTCATCGAGGGGGACCTGAACCCAGACAACAGCGATGTCGAC
AAACTCTTTATCCAACTGGTTCAGACTTACAATCAGCTTTTCGAAGAGAACCCGATCAACGCATCCGGAG
TTGACGCCAAAGCAATCCTGAGCGCTAGGCTGTCCAAATCCCGGCGGCTCGAAAACCTCATCGCACAGCT
CCCTGGGGAGAAGAAGAACGGCCTGTTTGGTAATCTTATCGCCCTGTCACTCGGGCTGACCCCCAACTTT
AAATCTAACTTCGACCTGGCCGAAGATGCCAAGCTTCAACTGAGCAAAGACACCTACGATGATGATCTCG
ACAATCTGCTGGCCCAGATCGGCGACCAGTACGCAGACCTTTTTTTGGCGGCAAAGAACCTGTCAGACGC
CATTCTGCTGAGTGATATTCTGCGAGTGAACACGGAGATCACCAAAGCT
