>Addgene plasmid #78254 | TetO-dCas9-D3A | addgene partial sequence | sequence record 152764 | pCDH-rev 5'-GCATTCCTTTGGCGAGAG-3'
AGAAGACAGGGCCAGGTTTCCGGGCCCTCACATTGCCAAAAGACGGCAATATGGTGGAAAATAACATATA
GACAAGCGCACACCGGCCTTATTCCAAGCGGCTTCGGCCAGTAACGTTAGGGGGGGGGGTCGAGTACCGG
TTTACACACACGCAAAATACTCCTTCAGCGGAGCGAAGAGGTGGCGGATGACTGGCACGCTCCATGACCG
GCCCAGCAGTCTCTGCCTCGCCAAGCGGCTCATGTTGGAGACGTCAGTATAGTGGACTGGGAAACCAAAT
ACCCTTTCCATTTCAGTGCACCATAAGATGTCCTCTTTCTCATTCATGAAGACAGGAAAATGCTGGTCTT
TGCCCTGCTTTATGGAGTTTGACCTCGTAGTAATGGTCCTCACTTTGCTGAACTTGGCTATCCTGCCATG
CTCCAGACACTCCTGCAGCTCCAGCTTATCATTCACAGTGGATGCCAACGGCCTGTTCATACCGGGAAGG
TTACCCCAGAAGTAGCGGGCCCTGTGTGCAGCTGACACTTCTTTGGCATCAATCATCACAGGGTTGGACT
CGAGAAATCGCGAGATGTCCCTCTTGTCACTAACGCCCATGGCCACCACATTCTCAAAGAGCCAGAAGAA
GGGGCGATCATCTCCCTCCTTGGGCCGCGCATCATGCAGGAGGCGGTAGAACTCAAAGAAGAGCCGGCCA
GTGCCCTCGTAGAGGCCCTTGCGAGCAGGGTTGACGATGGAGAGGTCATTGCAGGGACTGCCCCCAATCA
CCAGATCGAATGGGCCCCACTCCTGGATATGCTTCTGTGTGACGCTGCGGACGTCCCCGACGTACATGAT
CTTCCCCTGGTGCCGCACCATGCCCACCGTGATGGAGTCCTCACACACCTCCGAGGCAATGTAGCGGTCC
ACCTGAATGCCCAAGTCCTTCAGCACCAGGAGCCCTGTAGCGATT
