>Addgene plasmid #78254 | TetO-dCas9-D3A | addgene partial sequence | sequence record 155748 | IRES-F 5'-TGGCTCTCCTCAAGCGTATT-3'
AGGATGCCCAGAAGGTACCCCATTGTATGGGATCTGATCTGGGGCCTCGGTGCACATGCTTTACATGTGT
TTAGTCGAGGTTAAAAAAACGTCTAGGCCCCCCGAACCACGGGGACGTGGTTTTCCTTTGAAAAACACGA
TAATACCATGGTGAGCAAGGGCGAGGAGGATAACATGGCCATCATCAAGGAGTTCATGCGCTTCAAGGTG
CACATGGAGGGCTCCGTGAACGGCCACGAGTTCGAGATCGAGGGCGAGGGCGAGGGCCGCCCCTACGAGG
GCACCCAGACCGCCAAGCTGAAGGTGACCAAGGGTGGCCCCCTGCCCTTCGCCTGGGACATCCTGTCCCC
TCAGTTCATGTACGGCTCCAAGGCCTACGTGAAGCACCCCGCCGACATCCCCGACTACTTGAAGCTGTCC
TTCCCCGAGGGCTTCAAGTGGGAGCGCGTGATGAACTTCGAGGACGGCGGCGTGGTGACCGTGACCCAGG
ACTCCTCCCTGCAGGACGGCGAGTTCATCTACAAGGTGAAGCTGCGCGGCACCAACTTCCCCTCCGACGG
CCCCGTAATGCAGAAGAAGACCATGGGCTGGGAGGCCTCCTCCGAGCGGATGTACCCCGAGGACGGCGCC
CTGAAGGGCGAGATCAAGCAGAGGCTGAAGCTGAAGGACGGCGGCCACTACGACGCTGAGGTCAAGACCA
CCTACAAGGCCAAGAAGCCCGTGCAGCTGCCCGGCGCCTACAACGTCAACATCAAGTTGGACATCACCTC
CCACAACGAGGACTACACCATCGTGGAACAGTACGAACGCGCCGAGGGCCGCCACTCCACCGGCGGCATG
GACGAGCTGTACAAGTAGACGCGCCCGAATTCGATATCAAGCTTATCGATAATCAACCTCT
