>Addgene plasmid #78254 | TetO-dCas9-D3A | addgene partial sequence | sequence record 155753 | hDNMT3A-F 5'-ctgcagccttcaagtacttcgacacc-3'
AAGCGGTACACCTCTACGAAGGAGGTCCTGGACGCCACACTGATTCATCAGTCAATTACGGGGCTCTATG
AAACAAGAATCGACCTCTCTCAGCTCGGTGGAGACAGCAGGGCTGACCCCAAGAAGAAGAGGAAGGTGGG
AGCTAGCGACTACAAAGACGATGACGACAAGGGAAGCCGAGAGGACTGGCCCTCCCGGCTCCAGATGTTC
TTCGCTAATAACCACGACCAGGAATTTGACCCTCCAAAGGTTTACCCACCTGTCCCAGCTGAGAAGAGGA
AGCCCATCCGGGTGCTGTCTCTCTTTGATGGAATCGCTACAGGGCTCCTGGTGCTGAAGGACTTGGGCAT
TCAGGTGGACCGCTACATTGCCTCGGAGGTGTGTGAGGACTCCATCACGGTGGGCATGGTGCGGCACCAG
GGGAAGATCATGTACGTCGGGGACGTCCGCAGCGTCACACAGAAGCATATCCAGGAGTGGGGCCCATTCG
ATCTGGTGATTGGGGGCAGTCCCTGCAATGACCTCTCCATCGTCAACCCTGCTCGCAAGGGCCTCTACGA
GGGCACTGGCCGGCTCTTCTTTGAGTTCTACCGCCTCCTGCATGATGCGCGGCCCAAGGAGGGAGATGAT
CGCCCCTTCTTCTGGCTCTTTGAGAATGTGGTGGCCATGGGCGTTAGTGACAAGAGGGACATCTCGCGAT
TTCTCGAGTCCAACCCTGTGATGATTGATGCCAAAGAAGTGTCAGCTGCACACAGGGCCCGCTACTTCTG
GGGTAACCTTCCCGGTATGAACAGGCCGTTGGCATCCACTGTGAATGATAAGCTGGAGCTGCAGGAGTGT
CTGGAGCATGGCAGGATAGCCAAGTTCAGCAAAGTGAGGACCATTACTACGAGGTCAAACTCCATAAAGC
AGGGCAAAGACCAGCATTTTCCTGTCTTCATGAATGAGAAAGAGGACATCTTATGGTGCACTGAAATGGA
AAGGGTATTTGGTTTCCCAGTCCACTATACTGACGTCTCCAACATGAGCCGCTTGGCGAGGCAGAGACTG
CTGGGCCGGTCATGGA
